Addgene plasmid #16520: pCI-neo beta catenin delta45
Depositing lab: Bert Vogelstein. Depositing organization: Johns Hopkins University and School of Medicine. Publication: Activation of beta-catenin-Tcf signaling in colon cancer by mutations in beta-catenin or APC. Morin PJ, Sparks AB, Korinek V, Barker N, Clevers H, Vogelstein B, Kinzler KW. Science. 1997 Mar 21. 275(5307):1787-90. 10.1126/science.275.5307.1787 PubMed 9065402.
Backbone
  Vector backbone: pCI-neo
  Backbone manufacturer: Promega
  Backbone size w/o insert (bp): 5500
  Vector type: Mammalian Expression
  Selectable markers: Neomycin (select with G418)
Growth in bacteria
  Bacterial resistance: Ampicillin, 100 μg/mL
  Growth temperature: 37°C
  Growth strain: DH5alpha
  Copy number: High Copy
Gene/Insert
  Gene/Insert name: beta catenin
  Species: H. sapiens (human)
  Insert size (bp): 2350
  Mutation: Delta 45 (HCT116 mutation)
  Entrez Gene: CTNNB1 (a.k.a. CTNNB, EVR7, MRD19, NEDSDV, armadillo)
  Cloning method: Restriction Enzyme; 5′ cloning site XhoI (destroyed during cloning); 3′ cloning site XbaI (not destroyed)
  Sequencing primers: 5′ T7
Terms and licenses: Academic/Nonprofit Terms; Industry Terms: Not Available to Industry
Depositor comments: HCT116 has a 3-bp deletion that removes one amino acid (Ser45).
How to cite: pCI-neo beta catenin delta45 was a gift from Bert Vogelstein (Addgene plasmid # 16520 ; http://n2t.net/addgene:16520 ; RRID:Addgene_16520)
