[The description below was written by a language model from this plasmid's Addgene catalogue record.]
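Description:
pCI-neo beta catenin delta45 is a mammalian expression plasmid built on the commercial pCI-neo backbone (about 5.5 kb without insert) and carrying a roughly 2.35 kb human beta-catenin (CTNNB1) cDNA. It is propagated in E. coli as a high-copy plasmid under ampicillin selection, and it carries a neomycin resistance marker so that transfected mammalian cells can be selected with G418 to obtain stable lines. The record does not list the promoter or other regulatory elements. The pCI-neo vector family is generally known for driving inserts from the CMV immediate-early enhancer/promoter with an upstream chimeric intron and an SV40 late polyadenylation signal, and the T7 sequencing primer listed for the 5′ end is consistent with the T7 promoter that sits just upstream of the cloning site in this backbone. The insert was placed by restriction cloning between XhoI, which was destroyed in the process, and XbaI, which remains intact. No epitope tags or reporters are recorded.

The beta-catenin insert carries the delta 45 mutation found in the HCT116 colorectal cancer cell line, a 3-bp in-frame deletion that removes a single amino acid, Ser45. This residue lies in the N-terminal regulatory region of beta-catenin, where phosphorylation normally marks the protein for APC-dependent degradation, so its loss is understood to stabilise beta-catenin and lead to constitutive Tcf-dependent transcription. In line with the associated study on activation of beta-catenin–Tcf signalling in colon cancer, the construct is suited to expressing this mutant form in cultured mammalian cells. Typical uses would include comparing it with wild-type beta-catenin in Wnt pathway signalling or transcriptional reporter experiments.
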