>Addgene plasmid #16520 | pCI-neo beta catenin delta45 | addgene partial sequence | sequence record 23110 | 16520 with T7
GGCTCTCAGCTGATTTGATGGAGTTGGACATGGCCATGGAACCAGACAGAAAAGCGGCTGTTAGTCACTG
GCAGCAACAGTCTTACCTGGACTCTGGAATCCATTCTGGCGCCACTACCACAGCTCCTCTGAGTGGTAAA
GGCAATCCTGAGGAAGAGGATGTGGATACCTCCCAAGTCCTGTATGAGTGGGAACAGGGATTTTCTCAGT
CCTTCACTCAAGAACAAGTAGCTGATATTGATGGACAGTATGCAATGACTCGAGCTCAGAGGGTACGAGC
TGCTATGTTCCCTGAGACATTAGATGAGGGCATGCAGATCCCATCTACACAGTTTGATGCTGCTCATCCC
ACTAATGTCCAGCGTTTGGCTGAACCATCACAGATGCTGAAACATGCAGTTGTAAACTTGATTAACTATC
AAGATGATGCAGAACTTGCCACACGTGCAATCCCTGAACTGACAAAACTGCTAAATGACGAGGACCAGGT
GGTGGTTAATAAGGCTGCAGTTATGGTCCATCAGCTTTCTAAAAAGGAAGCTTCCAGACACGCTATCATG
CGTTCTCCTCAGATGGTGTCTGCTATTGTACGTACCATGCAGAATACAAATGATGTAGAAACAGCTCGTT
GTACCGCTGGGACCTTGCATAACCTTTCCCATCNTCGTGAGGGCTTACTGGCCATCTTTAAGTCTGGAGG
CATTCCTGCCCTGGTGAAAATGCTTGGTTCACCAGTGGATTCTGTGGTGGTTTTATGCCATTACAACTCT
CCNCAACCTTTTNTNACATCAGAAGGAGCTAAATGGCAGTGCGTTTAGCTG
